Addgene plasmid #42190: EGFP G protein Gamma 3(A73L,L74I,L75S) in pcDNA3.1
Depositing lab: Narasimhan Gautam. Depositing organization: Washington University in Saint Louis. Publication: G-protein signaling leverages subunit-dependent membrane affinity to differentially control betagamma translocation to intracellular membranes. O'Neill PR, Karunarathne WK, Kalyanaraman V, Silvius JR, Gautam N. Proc Natl Acad Sci U S A. 2012 Dec 18;109(51):E3568-77. doi: 10.1073/pnas.1205345109. Epub 2012 Dec 3. PubMed 23213235.
Backbone
  Vector backbone: pcDNA3.1
  Backbone manufacturer: Invitrogen
  Backbone size w/o insert (bp): 5428
  Total vector size (bp): 5653
  Vector type: Mammalian Expression
  Selectable markers: Neomycin (select with G418)
Growth in bacteria
  Bacterial resistance: Ampicillin, 100 μg/mL
  Growth temperature: 37°C
  Growth strain: DH5alpha
  Copy number: High Copy
Gene/Insert
  Gene/Insert name: G protein Gamma 3(A73L,L74I,L75S) (alt name: Gng3)
  Species: M. musculus (mouse)
  Insert size (bp): 225
  Mutation: A73L,L74I,L75S
  GenBank ID: NM_010316.3
  Entrez Gene: Gng3
  Promoter: CMV
  Tag / fusion protein: EGFP (N terminal on insert)
  Cloning method: Restriction Enzyme; 5′ cloning site BamH1 (not destroyed); 3′ cloning site EcoR1 (not destroyed)
  Sequencing primers: 5′ T7 primer; 3′ BGH primer
Terms and licenses: Academic/Nonprofit Terms; Industry Terms: Not Available to Industry
Depositor comments: Mutations created by using the Quik Change mutagenesis kit to change the CALL motif of Gamma 3 to CLIS.
How to cite: EGFP G protein Gamma 3(A73L,L74I,L75S) in pcDNA3.1 was a gift from Narasimhan Gautam (Addgene plasmid # 42190 ; http://n2t.net/addgene:42190 ; RRID:Addgene_42190)
