[The description below was written by a language model from this plasmid's Addgene catalogue record.]
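Description:
EGFP G protein Gamma 3(A73L,L74I,L75S) in pcDNA3.1 is a mammalian expression plasmid built on the Invitrogen pcDNA3.1 backbone. It is propagated in E. coli as a high-copy plasmid under ampicillin selection, and it carries a neomycin resistance marker so that transfected mammalian cells can be selected with G418. No feature table accompanies the record, so the details of the remaining backbone elements are not itemised. The use of T7 and BGH sequencing primers is consistent with the standard pcDNA3.1 arrangement of a T7 priming site upstream and a bovine growth hormone polyadenylation region downstream of the cloning site.

The payload is the mouse G protein gamma 3 subunit (Gng3) coding sequence, a 225 bp insert cloned between BamHI and EcoRI sites, both of which are preserved. It is expressed from the CMV promoter with EGFP fused to its N terminus. The listed total size equals the backbone plus this insert alone, so it does not appear to account for the EGFP sequence. Three substitutions (A73L, L74I, L75S), introduced by site-directed mutagenesis, convert the C-terminal CALL motif of gamma 3 to CLIS. This CaaX-type box directs prenylation of the gamma subunit, and its final residue generally determines which lipid is attached, a terminal leucine favouring geranylgeranylation and a serine favouring farnesylation. The mutant is therefore expected to alter the lipid anchor and membrane affinity of the subunit. Placing EGFP at the N terminus leaves the C-terminal motif free for processing. The associated publication concerns how subunit-dependent membrane affinity controls translocation of G protein beta-gamma complexes to intracellular membranes. This fits use of the construct for live-cell fluorescence imaging of gamma subunit localisation and movement.
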