>Addgene plasmid #42190 | EGFP G protein Gamma 3(A73L,L74I,L75S) in pcDNA3.1 | depositor partial sequence | sequence record 56981 | C term of EGFP and entire Gamma 3 sequence
ACTCTCGGCATGGACGAGCTGTACAAGGGTACCATGAAAGGGGAGACCCCCGTTAACAGCACTATGAGTA
TTGGTCAAGCACGCAAGATGGTGGAACAGCTTAAGATTGAGGCCAGCTTGTGCCGGATAAAGGTGTCCAA
GGCAGCAGCAGACCTGATGACATACTGTGATGCCCACGCTTGTGAGGACCCCCTCATCACTCCTGTGCCC
ACTTCCGAGAACCCCTTCCGGGAGAAGAAGTTCTTCTGTTTGATCAGCTGAGAATTCTGCAGATATCCAG
CACAGTGGCGGCCGCTCGAG
