>Addgene plasmid #42190 | EGFP G protein Gamma 3(A73L,L74I,L75S) in pcDNA3.1 | addgene partial sequence | sequence record 61155 | BGH_rev
CCTCTAGACTCGAGCGGCCGCCACTGTGCTGGATATCTGCAGAATTCTCAGCTGATCAAACAGAAGAACT
TCTTCTCCCGGAAGGGGTTCTCGGAAGTGGGCACAGGAGTGATGAGGGGGTCCTCACAAGCGTGGGCATC
ACAGTATGTCATCAGGTCTGCTGCTGCCTTGGACACCTTTATCCGGCACAAGCTGGCCTCAATCTTAAGC
TGTTCCACCATCTTGCGTGCTTGACCAATACTCATAGTGCTGTTAACGGGGGTCTCCCCTTTCATGGTAC
CCTTGTACAGCTCGTCCATGCCGAGAGTGATCCCGGCGGCGGTCACGAACTCCAGCAGGACCATGTGATC
GCGCTTCTCGTTGGGGTCTTTGCTCAGGGCGGACTGGGTGCTCAGGTAGTGGTTGTCGGGCAGCAGCACG
GGGCCGTCGCCGATGGGGGTGTTCTGCTGGTAGTGGTCGGCGAGCTGCACGCTGCCGTCCTCGATGTTGT
GGCGGATCTTGAAGTTCACCTTGATGCCGTTCTTCTGCTTGTCGGCCATGATATAGACGTTGTGGCTGTT
GTAGTTGTACTCCAGCTTGTGCCCCAGGATGTTGCCGTCCTCCTTGAAGTCGATGCCCTTCAGCTCGATG
CGGTTCACCAGGGTGTCGCCCTCGAACTTCACCTCGGCGCGGGTCTTGTAGTTGCCGTCGTCCTTGAAGA
AGATGGTGCGCTCCTGGACGTAGCCTTCGGGCATGGCGGACTTGAAGAAGTCGTGCTGCTTCATGTGGTC
GGGGTAGCGGCTGAAGCACTGCACGCCGTAGGTCAGGGTGGTCACGAGGGTGGGCCAGGGCACGGGCAGC
TTGCCGGTGGTGCAGATGAACTTCAGGGTCAGCTTGCCGTAAGTGGCATCGCCCTCGCCCTCGC
